>Addgene plasmid #32579 | pENTR-L1-CAMKII(0.4)-L4 | depositor full sequence | sequence record 37836 | pENTR-L1-CAMKII(0.4)-L4 sequence 2923 bps
CTATACAAAGTTGGCATTATAAGAAAGCATTGCTTATCAATTTGTTGCAACGAACAGGTCACTATCAGTC
AAAATAAAATCATTATTTGCCATCCAGCTGCAGGGCGGCCGCGATATCCCCTATAGTGAGTCGTATTACA
TGGTCATAGCTGTTTCCTGGCAGCTCTGGCCCGTGTCTCAAAATCTCTGATGTTACATTGCACAAGATAA
AAATATATCATCATGAACAATAAAACTGTCTGCTTACATAAACAGTAATACAAGGGGTGTTATGAGCCAT
ATTCAACGGGAAACGTCGAGGCCGCGATTAAATTCCAACATGGATGCTGATTTATATGGGTATAAATGGG
CTCGCGATAATGTCGGGCAATCAGGTGCGACAATCTATCGCTTGTATGGGAAGCCCGATGCGCCAGAGTT
GTTTCTGAAACATGGCAAAGGTAGCGTTGCCAATGATGTTACAGATGAGATGGTCAGACTAAACTGGCTG
ACGGAATTTATGCCTCTTCCGACCATCAAGCATTTTATCCGTACTCCTGATGATGCATGGTTACTCACCA
CTGCGATCCCCGGAAAAACAGCATTCCAGGTATTAGAAGAATATCCTGATTCAGGTGAAAATATTGTTGA
TGCGCTGGCAGTGTTCCTGCGCCGGTTGCATTCGATTCCTGTTTGTAATTGTCCTTTTAACAGCGATCGC
GTATTTCGTCTCGCTCAGGCGCAATCACGAATGAATAACGGTTTGGTTGATGCGAGTGATTTTGATGACG
AGCGTAATGGCTGGCCTGTTGAACAAGTCTGGAAAGAAATGCATAAACTTTTGCCATTCTCACCGGATTC
AGTCGTCACTCATGGTGATTTCTCACTTGATAACCTTATTTTTGACGAGGGGAAATTAATAGGTTGTATT
GATGTTGGACGAGTCGGAATCGCAGACCGATACCAGGATCTTGCCATCCTATGGAACTGCCTCGGTGAGT
TTTCTCCTTCATTACAGAAACGGCTTTTTCAAAAATATGGTATTGATAATCCTGATATGAATAAATTGCA
GTTTCATTTGATGCTCGATGAGTTTTTCTAATCAGAATTGGTTAATTGGTTGTAACACTGGCAGAGCATT
ACGCTGACTTGACGGGACGGCGCAAGCTCATGACCAAAATCCCTTAACGTGAGTTACGCGTCGTTCCACT
GAGCGTCAGACCCCGTAGAAAAGATCAAAGGATCTTCTTGAGATCCTTTTTTTCTGCGCGTAATCTGCTG
CTTGCAAACAAAAAAACCACCGCTACCAGCGGTGGTTTGTTTGCCGGATCAAGAGCTACCAACTCTTTTT
CCGAAGGTAACTGGCTTCAGCAGAGCGCAGATACCAAATACTGTTCTTCTAGTGTAGCCGTAGTTAGGCC
ACCACTTCAAGAACTCTGTAGCACCGCCTACATACCTCGCTCTGCTAATCCTGTTACCAGTGGCTGCTGC
CAGTGGCGATAAGTCGTGTCTTACCGGGTTGGACTCAAGACGATAGTTACCGGATAAGGCGCAGCGGTCG
GGCTGAACGGGGGGTTCGTGCACACAGCCCAGCTTGGAGCGAACGACCTACACCGAACTGAGATACCTAC
AGCGTGAGCTATGAGAAAGCGCCACGCTTCCCGAAGGGAGAAAGGCGGACAGGTATCCGGTAAGCGGCAG
GGTCGGAACAGGAGAGCGCACGAGGGAGCTTCCAGGGGGAAACGCCTGGTATCTTTATAGTCCTGTCGGG
TTTCGCCACCTCTGACTTGAGCGTCGATTTTTGTGATGCTCGTCAGGGGGGCGGAGCCTATGGAAAAACG
CCAGCAACGCGGCCTTTTTACGGTTCCTGGCCTTTTGCTGGCCTTTTGCTCACATGTTCTTTCCTGCGTT
ATCCCCTGATTCTGTGGATAACCGTATTACCGCCTTTGAGTGAGCTGATACCGCTCGCCGCAGCCGAACG
ACCGAGCGCAGCGAGTCAGTGAGCGAGGAAGCGGAAGAGCGCCCAATACGCAAACCGCCTCTCCCCGCGC
GTTGGCCGATTCATTAATGCAGCTGGCACGACAGGTTTCCCGACTGGAAAGCGGGCAGTGAGCGCAACGC
AATTAATACGCGTACCGCTAGCCAGGAAGAGTTTGTAGAAACGCAAAAAGGCCATCCGTCAGGATGGCCT
TCTGCTTAGTTTGATGCCTGGCAGTTTATGGCGGGCGTCCTGCCCGCCACCCTCCGGGCCGTTGCTTCAC
AACGTTCAAATCCGCTCCCGGCGGATTTGTCCTACTCAGGAGAGCGTTCACCGACAAACAACAGATAAAA
CGAAAGGCCCAGTCTTCCGACTGAGCCTTTCGTTTTATTTGATGCCTGGCAGTTCCCTACTCTCGCGTTA
ACGCTAGCATGGATGTTTTCCCAGTCACGACGTTGTAAAACGACGGCCAGTCTTAAGCTCGGGCCCCAAA
TAATGATTTTATTTTGACTGATAGTGACCTGTTCGTTGCAACAAATTGATGAGCAATGCTTTTTTATAAT
GCCAACTTTGTACAAAAAAGCAGGCTTAACTTGTGGACTAAGTTTGTTCGCATCCCCTTCTCCAACCCCC
TCAGTACATCACCCTGGGGGAACAGGGTCCACTTGCTCCTGGGCCCACACAGTCCTGCAGTATTGTGTAT
ATAAGGCCAGGGCAAAGAGGAGCAGGTTTTAAAGTGAAAGGCAGGCAGGTGTTGGGGAGGCAGTTACCGG
GGCAACGGGAACAGGGCGTTTCGGAGGTGGTTGCCATGGGGACCTGGATGCTGACGAAGGCTCGCGAGGC
TGTGAGCAGCCACAGTGCCCTGCTCAGAAGCCCCAAGCTCGTCAGTCAAGCCGGTTCTCCGTTTGCACTC
AGGAGCACGGGCAGGCGAGTGGCCCCTAGTTCTGGGGGCAGCACCCAACTTTT
Features (pLannotate 1.2.2; 10 found; start..end, strand, type, name):
    120..138     -  promoter       T7 promoter: promoter for bacteriophage T7 RNA polymerase
    272..1081    +  CDS            KanR: aminoglycoside phosphotransferase; aph(3')-Ia; confers resistance to kanamycin in bacteria or G418 (Geneticin®) in eukaryotes
   1228..1816    +  rep_origin     ori: high-copy-number ColE1/pMB1/pBR322/pUC origin of replication
   1999..2091    +  CDS            lacI (fragment): lac repressor; lacI; The lac repressor binds to the lac operator to inhibit transcription in E. coli. This inhibition can be relieved by adding lactose or isopropyl-β-D-thiogalactopyranoside (IPTG).
   2146..2173    -  terminator     rrnB T2 terminator: transcription terminator T2 from the E. coli rrnB gene
   2305..2348    +  terminator     rrnB T1 terminator: Escherichia coli rrnB; transcription terminator T1 from the E. coli rrnB gene
   2395..2431    -  CDS            lacZα (fragment): LacZα fragment of β-galactosidase; lacZ fragment
   2447..2546    +  protein_bind   attL1: mutant version of attL; recombination site for the Gateway® LR reaction LR Clonase™
   2549..2912    +  promoter       CaMKII promoter (fragment): promoter for the mouse calcium/calmodulin-dependent kinase II α subunit
   2916..88      -  protein_bind   attL4 (across the origin): mutant version of attL; recombination site for the Gateway® LR reaction LR Clonase™
