[The description below was written by a language model from this plasmid's Addgene catalogue record and pLannotate feature annotations shown in this document.]
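Description:
pENTR-L1-CAMKII(0.4)-L4 is a small (about 2.9 kb) Gateway entry clone derived from the Invitrogen donor vector pDONR221 P1-P4, made by Gateway recombination of a promoter fragment into that backbone. It is purely a bacterial cloning intermediate. It replicates in E. coli from a high-copy ColE1/pUC-type origin and is selected with kanamycin through an aminoglycoside phosphotransferase (KanR) gene. The rrnB T1 and T2 transcription terminators lie upstream of the recombination cassette, where they insulate the insert from read-through transcription originating in the backbone. A T7 promoter sits next to the cassette, and short lacI and lacZα fragments are annotated as backbone remnants with no evident functional role.

The payload is the roughly 0.4 kb version of the mouse CaMKIIα (calcium/calmodulin-dependent kinase II α subunit) promoter, annotated as a 364 bp fragment. This short promoter is widely used to restrict transgene expression to neurons, particularly excitatory forebrain neurons. It is flanked by attL1 on one side and attL4 on the other and carries no downstream coding sequence, so the plasmid supplies a promoter module only. The L1/L4 site combination marks it as the first-position element in a MultiSite Gateway LR reaction. There it is recombined in a defined order and orientation with further entry clones carrying compatible att sites, and with a destination vector.

According to the associated publication, the plasmid belongs to a modular toolbox for rapidly assembling viral vectors that increase or decrease gene expression in neurons in vivo. This clone provides the neuron-directed promoter option. The record does not name the partner entry clones or the destination vectors.
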