Addgene plasmid #32579: pENTR-L1-CAMKII(0.4)-L4
Depositing lab: Matthew Nolan. Depositing organization: University of Edinburgh. Publication: A Molecular Toolbox for Rapid Generation of Viral Vectors to Up- or Down-Regulate Neuronal Gene Expression in vivo. White MD, Milne RV, Nolan MF. Front Mol Neurosci. 2011;4:8. Epub 2011 Jul 4. 10.3389/fnmol.2011.00008 PubMed 21772812.
Backbone
  Vector backbone: pDONR221 P1-P4
  Backbone manufacturer: Invitrogen
  Vector type: Gateway cloning vector
Growth in bacteria
  Bacterial resistance: Kanamycin, 50 μg/mL
  Growth temperature: 30°C
  Growth strain: Stbl2
  Copy number: High Copy
Gene/Insert
  Gene/Insert name: CAMKIIalpha promoter 0.4kb version
  Species: M. musculus (mouse)
  Cloning method: Gateway Cloning
  Sequencing primers: 5′ M13 Forward
Terms and licenses: Academic/Nonprofit Terms; Industry Terms: Not Available to Industry
How to cite: pENTR-L1-CAMKII(0.4)-L4 was a gift from Matthew Nolan (Addgene plasmid # 32579 ; http://n2t.net/addgene:32579 ; RRID:Addgene_32579)
