>Addgene plasmid #32579 | pENTR-L1-CAMKII(0.4)-L4 | addgene partial sequence | sequence record 39028 | M13pUC-fwd
TGATTTTATTTTGACTGATAGTGACCTGTTCGTTGCAACAAATTGATGAGCAATGCTTTTTTATAATGCC
AACTTTGTACAAAAAAGCAGGCTACTTGTGGACTAAGTTTGTTCGCATCCCCTTCTCCAACCCCCTCAGT
ACATCACCCTGGGGGAACAGGGTCCACTTGCTCCTGGGCCCACACAGTCCTGCAGTATTGTGTATATAAG
GCCAGGGCAAAGAGGAGCAGGTTTTAAAGTGAAAGGCAGGCAGGTGTTGGGGAGGCAGTTACCGGGGCAA
CGGGAACAGGGCGTTTCGGAGGTGGTTGCCATGGGGACCTGGATGCTGACGAAGGCTCGCGAGGCTGTGA
GCAGCCACAGTGCCCTGCTCAGAAGCCCCAAGCTCGTCAGTCAAGCCGGTTCTCCGTTTGCACTCAGGAG
CACGGGCAGGCGAGTGGCCCCTAGTTCTGGGGCACCCAACTTTTCTATACAAAGTTGGCATTATAAGAAA
GCATTGCTTATCAATTTGTTGCAACGAACAGGTCACTATCAGTCAAAATAAAATCATTATTTGCCATCCA
GCTGCAGGGCGGCCGCGATATCCCCTATAGTGAGTCGTATTACATGG
